>Addgene plasmid #29440 | pcDNA5FRT/FLAG-Ino80 ΔN (267-1556) | addgene partial sequence | sequence record 34887 | 29440 with BGH-rev
GCTGGATATCTGCAGAATTCCACCACACTGGACTAGTGGATCCACTAGTAACGGCCGCCAGTGTGCTGGA
ATTCGCCCTTGTTTCTGCGGCCGCTTACCGTCCTCCAGAGGGGTTGGTGCCTTTGCCCTGTTTCCGGACC
AGAGAGTCTGGGGCTAGGCTGCTGGTCATGTGGAGGTTCTTGGGATTCCCAGGAACATTATTTCCCTTGC
TCAAAGGGGAACTCAAAGGAGAAGAGGCGCTTGAAGGTCCAAAGTCAGCAAGGCCAGCAGGCCGAACAAG
GGATGTCTGCAGAGGACTGCTGGCGGAGATTCCTTTAGACACGTTGTACCCGTATGCGGCATAGGCAGCT
GCAGAGGCCGCTGCAGCCCCGGCTTTGGCTCCTGCCATTGCAGCAGCACTGCCTGCCGTGGACTTTCGGC
TCCGGCCCTTCCCTGCTCCTTTGGCTGTGCTTCCTGAACCTTTGGGGCGGCCTCGGCTTCGGGCTGAGTG
ACCACGTCCTGCAGCTGGCATTTCCTGAATGGAAATTCCATTCACGGTATCTGAGACGGAGCCTGTTATG
GATGCGGGAGAGTTGGTAGCTCGAGACTGAGGGGCTGAGGAGGCTGGGTCATCCACAATGACCAGCATGT
CACTGCTGCTCTCGTCCAGGGGAATGGAGCCAGTGTGCAGCTCACTGCTGATGGAGATCTCACTGAAAGG
GCTTGGCATGGCTGAGTCCACGCTAATGAAGGAGTCATCTCCGTCAGCAGAGAGGTTGGAGTTATCAGCC
GAGGGAACAAATGGGATCACCAGGTTCACACCCTCTTTTCTCCTTTTCCCATCCAATTCATCTTCTTTTT
TCTTCTTCTCTGCATACTTTTCCCGCTTCCGCTTGCGCTCTTTCACTCGGTTGGTTTCCTCCTGTTGCCG
TTTCTCTTCCTGCCGCANCCTCAGTTTCTTCTCCACTCTCGTC
