>Addgene plasmid #29440 | pcDNA5FRT/FLAG-Ino80 ΔN (267-1556) | addgene partial sequence | sequence record 34888 | 29440 with CMV-F
TAGCAGAGCTCTCTGGCTAACTAGAGAACCCACTGCTTACTGGCTTATCGAAATTAATACGACTCACTAT
AGGGAGACCCAAGCTGGCTAGCATGCCAGACTACAAGGACGATGATGACAAGCTCGACCACTTATCCATT
GAGCAGCTGAATGCTCGTCGCAGGAAAGTATGGCTCAGCATTGTGAAAAAGGAACTACCAAAGGCAAATA
AGCAGAAAGCTTCAGCTCGTAACCTGTTTCTCACCAATAGCCGAAAGCTTGCTCACCAGTGCATGAAGGA
GGTGCGTCGAGCTGCCTTGCAGGCCCAGAAGAACTGTAAGGAAACCTTGCCTCGTGCCCGCCGCCTCACC
AAGGAGATGCTTCTGTACTGGAAGAAATATGAGAAAGTAGAGAAGGAGCACCGCAAGAGAGCAGAGAAGG
AAGCTTTGGAGCAGCGGAAGTTGGATGAGGAAATGCGGGAGGCCAAGAGGCAACAGCGAAAACTCAACTT
CTTAATTACCCAGACAGAGTTGTATGCCCATTTCATGAGTCGCAAACGAGATATGGGTCATGATGGTATC
CAGGAAGAAATCCTAAGGAAACTGGAAGACAGTTCTACCCAGAGACAAATCGATATAGGTGGAGGAGTGG
TAGTTAACATCACACAGGAGGATTATGATAGTAACCATTTTAAAGCCCAGGCCCTGAAGAATGCTGAAAA
TGCTTACCATATTCACCAAGCTCGGACAAGGTCATTTGATGAAGATGCAAAAGAAAGTCGAGCAGCTGCC
CTACGGGCAGCAAACAAGTCTGGCACTGGGTTTGGGGAGAGTTATAGCCTGGCTAACCCATCTATCCGGG
CTGGTGAGGATATTCCACAGCCCACAATTTTTAATGGCAAATTGAAAGGTTATCAACTGAAAGGCATGAA
TTGGTTGGCCAATCTATATGAACAGGGTATTAATGG
