[The description below was written by a language model from this plasmid's Addgene catalogue record.]
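Description:
pcDNA5FRT/FLAG-Ino80 ΔN (267-1556) is a mammalian expression plasmid built on the commercial pcDNA5-FRT backbone (about 5.1 kb without insert). It is propagated in E. coli as a high-copy plasmid under ampicillin selection. The record provides no feature table, so individual backbone elements are not itemised. As a standard product, however, pcDNA5/FRT drives the insert from the CMV immediate-early promoter. It also carries an FRT site adjacent to a promoterless hygromycin resistance gene, an arrangement designed for Flp recombinase-mediated integration at a single defined genomic FRT locus in Flp-In host cell lines. Integration places the hygromycin gene behind a resident promoter and start codon, which allows selection of isogenic stable lines. The listed T7 sequencing primer fits with the T7 promoter site that lies upstream of the cloning region in this backbone.

The payload is a roughly 3.9 kb fragment of human INO80 (also known as INO80A or INOC1), the ATPase subunit of the INO80 chromatin remodeling complex. The fragment encodes amino acids 267 to 1556, so the protein lacks its N-terminal 266 residues. A FLAG epitope is fused to the N terminus of this truncated protein. The insert was cloned by restriction digestion between a SalI/XhoI junction at the 5′ end and NotI at the 3′ end, and the record does not say whether these sites survive.

The associated publication concerns the subunit organization of the human INO80 complex and its conserved core that catalyzes ATP-dependent nucleosome remodeling. In that context, the construct is suited to expressing the ΔN mutant in human cells and purifying it by anti-FLAG affinity, to determine which subunits and remodeling activities depend on the INO80 N-terminal region.
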