Addgene plasmid #29440: pcDNA5FRT/FLAG-Ino80 ΔN (267-1556)
Depositing lab: Joan Conaway & Ronald Conaway. Publication: Subunit organization of the human INO80 chromatin remodeling complex: an evolutionarily conserved core complex catalyzes ATP-dependent nucleosome remodeling. Chen L, Cai Y, Jin J, Florens L, Swanson SK, Washburn MP, Conaway JW, Conaway RC. J Biol Chem. 2011 Apr 1;286(13):11283-9. doi: 10.1074/jbc.M111.222505. Epub 2011 Feb 8. PubMed 21303910.
Backbone
  Vector backbone: pcDNA5-FRT
  Backbone manufacturer: Invitrogen
  Backbone size w/o insert (bp): 5070
  Vector type: Mammalian Expression
Growth in bacteria
  Bacterial resistance: Ampicillin, 100 μg/mL
  Growth temperature: 37°C
  Growth strain: DH5alpha
  Copy number: High Copy
Gene/Insert
  Gene/Insert name: INO80 (alt name: pcDNA5FRT/FLAG-Ino80 dN)
  Species: H. sapiens (human)
  Insert size (bp): 3873
  Mutation: INO80 267-1556 (a.a.)
  GenBank ID: NP_060023
  Entrez Gene: INO80 (a.k.a. INO80A, INOC1)
  Tag / fusion protein: Flag (N terminal on insert)
  Cloning method: Restriction Enzyme; 5′ cloning site Sal/XhoI (unknown if destroyed); 3′ cloning site NotI (unknown if destroyed)
  Sequencing primers: 5′ T7
Terms and licenses: Academic/Nonprofit Terms; Industry Terms: Not Available to Industry
How to cite: pcDNA5FRT/FLAG-Ino80 ΔN (267-1556) was a gift from Joan Conaway & Ronald Conaway (Addgene plasmid # 29440 ; http://n2t.net/addgene:29440 ; RRID:Addgene_29440)
